Addgene plasmid #237042: SmBiT-SLC35A2 Fusion Vector
Purpose: Express SmBiT-SLC35A2 Fusion Protein in Mammalian Cells under a CMV promoter
Depositing lab: Promega Corporation.
Backbone
  Vector backbone: pFN218K SmBiT CMV-BlastFlexi Vector
  Vector type: Mammalian Expression
  Selectable markers: Blasticidin
Growth in bacteria
  Bacterial resistance: Kanamycin, 50 μg/mL
  Growth temperature: 37°C
  Growth strain: DH5alpha
  Copy number: High Copy
Gene/Insert
  Gene/Insert name: SLC35A2
  Species: H. sapiens (human)
  Mutation: None
  Entrez Gene: SLC35A2 (a.k.a. CDG2M, CDGX, UDP-Gal-Tr, UGALT, UGAT, UGT, UGT1, UGT2, UGTL)
  Promoter: CMV
  Tag / fusion protein: SmBiT (N terminal on backbone)
  Cloning method: Other
Terms and licenses: Academic/Nonprofit Terms; Industry Terms
How to cite: SmBiT-SLC35A2 Fusion Vector was a gift from Promega Corporation (Addgene plasmid # 237042 ; http://n2t.net/addgene:237042 ; RRID:Addgene_237042)
