[The description below was written by a language model from this plasmid's Addgene catalogue record and pLannotate feature annotations shown in this document.]
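Description:
SmBiT-SLC35A2 Fusion Vector is a 5.7 kb mammalian expression plasmid built on the pFN218K SmBiT CMV-Blast Flexi backbone. It expresses human SLC35A2, the Golgi nucleotide-sugar (UDP-galactose) transporter, as a fusion with an N-terminal SmBiT tag. SmBiT is the small peptide subunit of the split NanoLuc (NanoBiT) luciferase; it yields luminescence only when it meets the complementary LgBiT subunit. The catalogue lists the insert as unmutated. The annotated SLC35A2 coding sequence lies downstream of the CMV immediate-early enhancer and promoter, a chimeric β-globin/immunoglobulin intron that aids mRNA processing and expression, and a T7 promoter that could support in vitro transcription. The SmBiT tag itself is too short to have been picked up by the automated annotation, but it presumably lies in the unannotated stretch between the T7 promoter and the gene. An SV40 polyadenylation signal terminates the transcript. The short multiple-cloning-site and solubility-tag hits just after the coding sequence look like backbone remnants rather than functional fusion parts.

In E. coli, the plasmid is selected with kanamycin through an EM7-driven neo/nptII gene, with a single loxP site just upstream of that cassette. The catalogue calls it high copy, although the feature table annotates the origin as p15A-type with a small RSF fragment, so the two sources do not fully agree. For mammalian selection, a separate reverse-oriented cassette has the SV40 early promoter driving blasticidin S deaminase, followed by a synthetic poly(A) signal, which permits enrichment of stable transfectants. The stated purpose is simply expression of the fusion protein in mammalian cells. Constructs of this kind are generally paired with LgBiT-tagged partners or supplied LgBiT to measure protein interactions or abundance by luminescence.
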