Features (pLannotate 1.2.2; 20 found; start..end, strand, type, name):
     24..105     -  polyA_signal   SV40 poly(A) signal: SV40 polyadenylation signal
    128..211     -  CDS            large T antigen (fragment): large T antigen from SV40 (simian virus 40)
    276..641     +  enhancer       CMV enhancer: human cytomegalovirus immediate early enhancer
    643..842     +  promoter       CMV promoter: human cytomegalovirus (CMV) immediate early promoter
    981..1113    +  intron         chimeric intron: chimera between introns from human β-globin and immunoglobulin heavy chain genes
   1157..1175    +  promoter       T7 promoter: promoter for bacteriophage T7 RNA polymerase
   1279..2466    +  CDS            SLC35A2: S35A2_HUMAN - Also known as UGALT, UGT, UGTL. Experimental evidence at protein level: Swiss-Prot protein existence level 1. Transports nucleotide sugars from the cytosol into Golgi vesicles where glycosyltransferases function. From Homo sapiens (Human).
   2475..2530    +  misc_feature   MCS: pUC18/19 multiple cloning site
   2537..2586    +  CDS            SET1 (fragment): solubility-enhancement tag derived from T7 phage gene 10B
   2612..2733    -  polyA_signal   SV40 poly(A) signal: SV40 polyadenylation signal
   2756..2824    -  CDS            large T antigen (fragment): large T antigen from SV40 (simian virus 40)
   2848..2881    +  protein_bind   loxP: Cre-mediated recombination occurs in the 8-bp core sequence (GCATACAT). Cre recombinase
   2891..2938    +  promoter       EM7 promoter: synthetic bacterial promoter&nbsp
   2970..3761    +  CDS            neo: KKA2_KLEPN - Also known as kan, nptII. Experimental evidence at protein level: Swiss-Prot protein existence level 1. Resistance to kanamycin, neomycin, paromomycin, ribostamycin, butirosin and gentamicin B. From Klebsiella pneumoniae.
   3981..4526    +  rep_origin     p15A ori: Plasmids containing the medium-copy-number p15A origin of replication can be propagated in E. coli cells that contain a second plasmid with the ColE1 origin.
   4614..4669    +  rep_origin     RSF ori (fragment): Plasmids containing the RSF 1030 origin of replication can be propagated in E. coli cells that contain additional plasmids with compatible origins.
   4768..4794    -  misc_feature   bom (fragment): basis of mobility region from pBR322
   4810..4858    -  polyA_signal   poly(A) signal: synthetic polyadenylation signal
   4882..5280    -  CDS            BSD: blasticidin S deaminase; Aspergillus terreus BSD; confers resistance to blasticidin
   5311..5668    -  promoter       SV40 promoter: SV40 enhancer and early promoter
>Addgene plasmid #237042 | SmBiT-SLC35A2 Fusion Vector | addgene full sequence | sequence record 471898 | Addgene NGS Result
AAGACGCGTTAATTAAGACGTCGGCAGTGAAAAAAATGCTTTATTTGTGAAATTTGTGATGCTATTGCTT
TATTTGTAACCATTATAAGCTGCAATAAACAAGTTAACAACAACAATTGCATTCATTTTATGTTTCAGGT
TCAGGGGGAGGTGTGGGAGGTTTTTTAAAGCAAGTAAAACCTCTACAAATGTGGTATGGCTGATTATGAT
CCGCGGCCGCAATACGTCGACGTTATCAGCTGACTTCGTACGAGAGCCTAGGATTATGGCGCGCCACTAG
TTATTAATAGTAATCAATTACGGGGTCATTAGTTCATAGCCCATATATGGAGTTCCGCGTTACATAACTT
ACGGTAAATGGCCCGCCTGGCTGACCGCCCAACGACCCCCGCCCATTGACGTCAATAATGACGTATGTTC
CCATAGTAACGCCAATAGGGACTTTCCATTGACGTCAATGGGTGGAGTATTTACGGTAAACTGCCCACTT
GGCAGTACATCAAGTGTATCATATGCCAAGTCCGCCCCCTATTGACGTCAATGACGGTAAATGGCCCGCC
TGGCATTATGCCCAGTACATGACCTTACGGGACTTTCCTACTTGGCAGTACATCTACGTATTAGTCATCG
CTATTACCATGGTGATGCGGTTTTGGCAGTACACCAATGGGCGTGGATAGCGGTTTGACTCACGGGGATT
TCCAAGTCTCCACCCCATTGACGTCAATGGGAGTTTGTTTTGGCACCAAAATCAACGGGACTTTCCAAAA
TGTCGTAATAACCCCGCCCCGTTGACGCAAATGGGCGGTAGGCGTGTACGGTGGGAGGTCTATATAAGCA
GAGCTGGTTTAGTGAACCGTCAGATCACTAGAAGCTTTATTGCGGTAGTTTATCACAGTTAAATTGCTAA
CGCAGTCAGTGCTTCTGACACAACAGTCTCGAACTTAAGCTGCAGAAGTTGGTCGTGAGGCACTGGGCAG
GTAAGTATCAAGGTTACAAGACAGGTTTAAGGAGACCAATAGAAACTGGGCTTGTCGAGACAGAGAAGAC
TCTTGCGTTTCTGATAGGCACCTATTGGTCTTACTGACATCCACTTTGCCTTTCTCTCCACAGGTGTCCA
CTCCCAGTTCAATTACAGCTCTTAAGGCTAGAGTATTAATACGACTCACTATAGGGCTAGCGCTCACCAT
GGTGACCGGCTACCGGCTGTTCGAGGAGATTCTCGGGAGCTCCGGTGGTGGCGGGAGCGGAGGTGGAGGC
TCGAGCGGTGCGATCGCCATGGCTGCCGTGGGCGCAGGAGGAAGTACGGCAGCACCTGGTCCGGGCGCGG
TGTCTGCAGGCGCTCTTGAACCTGGGACTGCTTCAGCCGCCCACCGAAGATTGAAGTATATTTCTCTTGC
TGTTCTCGTAGTGCAAAATGCTTCCCTCATCCTTTCTATAAGATACGCTCGGACGTTGCCGGGCGATCGA
TTTTTCGCAACAACCGCAGTCGTCATGGCAGAGGTCCTTAAGGGATTGACGTGCCTGCTCCTTCTCTTTG
CGCAAAAACGAGGAAATGTAAAACACCTGGTTCTGTTTCTGCACGAGGCAGTGCTTGTCCAATATGTTGA
CACACTGAAGTTGGCGGTACCCAGCCTCATTTATACTTTGCAAAATAATCTTCAATATGTCGCTATATCA
AATTTGCCGGCAGCTACGTTCCAAGTCACCTACCAACTGAAAATCCTGACAACGGCATTGTTCTCCGTTC
TTATGCTGAACCGGTCCTTGTCCCGACTCCAATGGGCCAGTCTCCTTCTCCTCTTTACAGGGGTCGCCAT
AGTTCAAGCTCAACAAGCGGGAGGAGGAGGTCCCCGCCCTCTCGATCAGAATCCGGGAGCCGGGCTCGCG
GCTGTGGTGGCCTCCTGCCTTAGCTCTGGGTTCGCGGGTGTATATTTTGAGAAGATCCTGAAGGGTTCTT
CTGGTAGTGTCTGGTTGAGAAATCTGCAGCTTGGCCTCTTTGGGACGGCCCTCGGGTTGGTGGGTTTGTG
GTGGGCGGAGGGCACCGCAGTCGCAACTCGCGGATTCTTTTTTGGATACACACCAGCTGTTTGGGGTGTC
GTATTGAACCAAGCATTTGGCGGATTGCTCGTGGCGGTTGTTGTGAAATACGCGGACAACATACTGAAGG
GATTCGCGACCTCCTTGTCCATCGTATTGTCCACCGTCGCCTCAATAAGACTCTTCGGGTTTCATGTAGA
TCCGCTCTTTGCCTTGGGTGCTGGGCTTGTCATAGGAGCGGTCTATTTGTACTCCCTGCCTCGGGGAGCA
GCGAAAGCCATAGCCTCTGCTTCCGCGTCTGCCTCCGGTCCGTGCGTCCATCAGCAACCTCCGGGACAGC
CGCCGCCTCCACAGTTGTCCTCCCACCGCGGTGACCTCATAACCGAGCCCTTCCTGCCGAAATTGCTGAC
CAAAGTGAAGGGATCCGTTTAAACGAATTCGGGCTCGGTACCCGGGGATCCTCTAGAGTCGACCTGCAGG
CATGCAAGCTGATCCGGCTGCTAACAAAGCCCGAAAGGAAGCTGAGTTGGCTGCTGCCACCGCTGAGCAA
GGCCGCTTCGAGCAGACATGATAAGATACATTGATGAGTTTGGACAAACCACAACTAGAATGCAGTGAAA
AAAATGCTTTATTTGTGAAATTTGTGATGCTATTGCTTTATTTGTAACCATTATAAGCTGCAATAAACAA
GTTAACAACAACAATTGCATTCATTTTATGTTTCAGGTTCAGGGGGAGATGTGGGAGGTTTTTTTAAGCA
AGTAAAACCTCTACAAATGTGGTAAAATCTTAATTAAGAATTCTAATATAACTTCGTATAGCATACATTA
TACGAAGTTATGGATCCACTGTTGACAATTAATCATCGGCATAGTATATCGGCATAGTATAATACGACAA
GGTGAGGAACTAAACCCAGGAGGCAGATCATGATTGAACAAGATGGATTGCACGCAGGTTCTCCGGCCGC
TTGGGTGGAGAGGCTATTCGGCTATGACTGGGCACAACAGACAATCGGCTGCTCTGATGCCGCCGTGTTC
CGGCTGTCAGCGCAGGGGCGCCCGGTTCTTTTTGTCAAGACCGACCTGTCCGGTGCCCTGAATGAACTGC
AGGACGAGGCAGCGCGGCTATCGTGGCTGGCCACGACGGGCGTTCCTTGCGCAGCTGTGCTCGACGTTGT
CACTGAAGCGGGAAGGGACTGGCTGCTATTGGGCGAAGTGCCGGGGCAGGATCTCCTGTCATCTCACCTT
GCTCCTGCCGAGAAAGTATCCATCATGGCTGATGCAATGCGGCGGCTGCATACGCTTGATCCGGCTACCT
GCCCATTCGACCACCAAGCGAAACATCGCATCGAGCGAGCACGTACTCGGATGGAAGCCGGTCTTGTCGA
TCAGGATGATCTGGACGAAGAGCATCAGGGGCTCGCGCCAGCCGAACTGTTCGCCAGGCTCAAGGCGCGC
ATGCCCGACGGCGAGGATCTCGTCGTGACCCATGGCGATGCCTGCTTGCCGAATATCATGGTGGAAAATG
GCCGCTTTTCTGGATTCATCGACTGTGGCCGGCTGGGTGTGGCGGACCGCTATCAGGACATAGCGTTGGC
TACCCGTGATATTGCTGAAGAGCTTGGCGGCGAATGGGCTGACCGCTTCCTCGTGCTTTACGGTATCGCC
GCTCCCGATTCGCAGCGCATCGCCTTCTATCGCCTTCTTGACGAGTTCTTCTGATTCGAAATGACCGACC
AAGCGACGCCCAACCGGTATCAGCTCACTCAAAGGCGGTAATACGGTTATCCACAGAATCAGGGGATAAC
GCAGGAAAGAACATGTCAAACATGAGAATTACAACTTATATCGTATGGGGCTGACTTCAGGTGCTACATT
TGAAGAGATAAATTGCACTGAAATCTAGAAATATTTTATCTGATTAATAAGATGATCTTCTTGAGATCGT
TTTGGTCTGCGCGTAATCTCTTGCTCTGAAAACGAAAAAACCGCCTTGCAGGGCGGTTTTTCGAAGGTTC
TCTGAGCTACCAACTCTTTGAACCGAGGTAACTGGCTTGGAGGAGCGCAGTCACCAAAACTTGTCCTTTC
AGTTTAGCCTTAACCGGCGCATGACTTCAAGACTAACTCCTCTAAATCAATTACCAGTGGCTGCTGCCAG
TGGTGCTTTTGCATGTCTTTCCGGGTTGGACTCAAGACGATAGTTACCGGATAAGGCGCAGCGGTCGGAC
TGAACGGGGGGTTCGTGCATACAGTCCAGCTTGGAGCGAACTGCCTACCCGGAACTGAGTGTCAGGCGTG
GAATGAGACAAACGCGGCCATAACAGCGGAATGACACCGGTAAACCGAAAGGCAGGAACAGGAGAGCGCA
CGAGGGAGCCGCCAGGGGGAAACGCCTGGTATCTTTATAGTCCTGTCGGGTTTCGCCACCACTGATTTGA
GCGTCAGATTTCGTGATGCTTGTCAGGGGGGCGGAGCCTATGGAAAAACGGCTTTGCCGCGGCCCTCTCA
CTTCCCTGTTAAGTATCTTCCTGGCATCTTCCAGGAAATCTCCGCCCCGTTCGTAAGCCATTTCCGCTCG
CCGCAGTCGAACGACCGAGCGTAGCGAGTCAGTGAGCGAGGAAGCGGAATATATCCTGTATCACATATTC
TGCTGACGCACCGGTGCAGCCTTTTTTCTCCTGCCACATGAAGCACTTCACTGACACCCTCATCAGTGCC
AACATAGTAAGCCAGTATACACTCCGCTAGCGCTGATGTCCGGAATCGTCACACAAAAAACCAACACACA
GATGTAATGAAAATAAAGATATTTTATTGCGGCCATCGTGATGGCTAGAGTTTAGCCCTCCCACACATAA
CCAGAGGGCAGCAATTCACGAATCCCAACTGCCGTCGGCTGTCCATCACTGTCCTTCACTATGGCTTTGA
TCCCAGGATGCAGATCGAGAAGCACCTGTCGGCACCGTCCGCAGGGGCTCAAGATGCCCCTGTTCTCATT
TCCGATCGCGACGATACAAGTCAGGTTGCCAGCTGCCGCAGCAGCAGCAGTGCCCAGCACCACGAGTTCT
GCACAAGGTCCCCCAGTAAAATGATATACATTGACACCAGTGAAGATGCGGCCGTCGCTAGAGAGAGCTG
CGCTGGCGACGCTGTAGTCTTCAGAGATGGGGATGCTGTTGATTGTAGCCGTTGCTCTTTCAATGAGGGT
GGATTCTTCTTGAGACAAAGGCTTGGCCATGGTGGCGCTAGTGTCAGAAGAATCGAGCTTTTTGCAAAAG
CCTAGGCCTCCAAAAAAGCCTCCTCACTACTTCTGGAATAGCTCAGAGGCCGAGGCGGCCTCGGCCTCTG
CATAAATAAAAAAAATTAGTCAGCCATGGGGCGGAGAATGGGCGGAACTGGGCGGAGTTAGGGGCGGGAT
GGGCGGAGTTAGGGGCGGGACTATGGTTGCTGACTAATTGAGATGCATGCTTTGCATACTTCTGCCTGCT
GGGGAGCCTGGGGACTTTCCACACCTGGTTGCTGACTAATTGAGATGCATGCTTTGCATACTTCTGCCTG
CTGGGGAGCCTGGGGACTTTCCACACCCTAACTGACACACATTCCACAGCTGGTTCTTTCCGCCTCAGAA
GGTACCTAACCAAGTTCCTCTTTCAGAGGTTATTTCAGGCCATGGTGCTGCGC
